>Addgene plasmid #22104 | AIRAP.1 | addgene partial sequence | sequence record 27949 | 22104 with T3
CCCCCTCGAGGTCGACGGTATCGATAAGCTTGATATCGAATTCGGCACGAGGGCCTTGAGAGAAGTCGGG
CGCTTCGCGGCGATTGGAGCTGCAGTTTCTACTGCGGTGTCACCGGGATAACCACAAAGGGCACCGCTTG
TCTGTCTCCGCCTCTGACTACCCGTGATACTTAAATACATCTGTGTTTTTGGACAGCATTTATAATGGAG
TTTCCTGACTTGGGGAAGCACTGTTCAGAACCAACTTGCAAACAGCTAGATTTTCTGCCAATAACATGCG
ACGCCTGTAAACAAGATTTCTGTAAAGACCATTTTTCCTACGTGGGTCATAAGTGTCCCTTTGCGTTCAA
GAAGGATGTGCAGGTGCCTGTGTGTCCTCTCTGCAATGCCCCCATCCCTGTGAAGAGAGGTGAGATCCCA
GATGTGGTGGTCGGCGAGCACATGGACAGAGATTGCACCTTTCACCCTGGGAGGAACAGAAACAAGGTTT
TCACACATCGCTGCTCCAAAGAGGGATGCAGGAAGAAGGAGATGCTGCAGCTGGCGTGTGCTCAGTGCCA
TGGCAACTTCTGCATTCAGCACAGGCATCCTCTGGACCACAATTGCCAGGCTGGGAGCAGCTCAGCCAGC
AGAGGGAGGACTTCTACATCCAGAGCTGCTGAGCAGAAGCCATCGGGAGTCAGTTGGCTGGCCCAGCGGC
TCANGCGCACAGTGAAGTGACAGCGAGTCTCCTGTGGGTGCCACACACCAGCTCCTTCCTGTTGGATT
