[The description below was written by a language model from this plasmid's Addgene catalogue record.]
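Description:
AIRAP.1 is a bacterial cloning plasmid built on pBluescript KS(+), a roughly 3 kb Stratagene phagemid, carrying an approximately 3 kb insert of mouse AIRAP. AIRAP is the arsenite-inducible RNA-associated protein, now designated Zfand2a, a zinc finger AN1-type domain protein. The insert was placed in the polylinker by restriction cloning between EcoRV at the 5′ end and SpeI at the 3′ end. Both sites were retained, so the fragment can be excised again for subcloning. The plasmid is propagated in standard E. coli cloning strains under ampicillin selection. No feature table accompanies the record, but pBluescript-type backbones generally provide a ColE1-derived origin, an f1 origin for single-stranded DNA rescue, and a lacZα polylinker flanked by T3 and T7 phage promoters. This fits with T3 and T7 being listed as the sequencing primers for the two ends of the insert.

Although the catalogue classifies the vector type as bacterial expression, the record describes no dedicated expression promoter, tag, fusion partner or reporter. The insert also has no eukaryotic promoter in this backbone. The construct is therefore best regarded as a source clone of the mouse AIRAP sequence, which is linked to a Zfand2a reference transcript entry. The 3 kb insert size suggests that it includes more than the coding region alone, but the record does not state which portions of the transcript or locus are present, nor the insert's orientation relative to the T3 and T7 promoters beyond the primer assignments. Likely uses include sequencing, subcloning into expression vectors, and in vitro transcription from the flanking phage promoters to make probes or RNA, though the record does not state an intended purpose.
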