Addgene plasmid #22104: AIRAP.1
Depositing lab: David Ron. Depositing organization: NYU Grossman School of Medicine.
Backbone
  Vector backbone: pBluscript KS(+)
  Backbone manufacturer: Stratagene
  Backbone size w/o insert (bp): 3000
  Vector type: Bacterial Expression
Growth in bacteria
  Bacterial resistance: Ampicillin, 100 μg/mL
  Growth temperature: 37°C
  Growth strain: DH5alpha
  Copy number: Unknown
Gene/Insert
  Gene/Insert name: AIRAP
  Species: M. musculus (mouse)
  Insert size (bp): 3000
  GenBank ID: NM_001159908
  Entrez Gene: Zfand2a (a.k.a. Airap, AA407930, AU016206)
  Cloning method: Restriction Enzyme; 5′ cloning site EcoRV (not destroyed); 3′ cloning site SpeI (not destroyed)
  Sequencing primers: 5′ T3; 3′ T7
Terms and licenses: Academic/Nonprofit Terms; Industry Terms: Not Available to Industry
How to cite: AIRAP.1 was a gift from David Ron (Addgene plasmid # 22104 ; http://n2t.net/addgene:22104 ; RRID:Addgene_22104)
